Addgene plasmid #108345: Str-KDEL_SBP-mCherry-WNT3A
Purpose: synchronize trafficking of WNT3A from the ER (RUSH System)
Depositing lab: David Virshup. Depositing organization: Duke-NUS Medical School. Publication: Wnt traffic from endoplasmic reticulum to filopodia. Moti N, Yu J, Boncompain G, Perez F, Virshup DM. PLoS One. 2019 Feb 22;14(2):e0212711. doi: 10.1371/journal.pone.0212711. eCollection 2019. PubMed 30794657.
Backbone
  Vector backbone: pIRESneo3
  Backbone manufacturer: Clontech
  Total vector size (bp): 6953
  Vector type: Mammalian Expression
  Selectable markers: mCherry
Growth in bacteria
  Bacterial resistance: Ampicillin, 100 μg/mL
  Growth temperature: 37°C
  Growth strain: DH5alpha
  Copy number: High Copy
Gene/Insert
  Gene/Insert name: WNT3A, Wnt family member 3A
  Species: H. sapiens (human)
  Insert size (bp): 1002
  Entrez Gene: WNT3A
  Promoter: CMV
  Tag / fusion protein: mCherry (N terminal on insert); IL-2 Signal Sequence and Streptavidin Binding Protein (SBP) (N terminal on insert)
  Cloning method: Unknown
  Sequencing primers: 5′ CGCAAATGGGCGGTAGGCGTG
Terms and licenses: Academic/Nonprofit Terms; Industry Terms: Not Available to Industry
How to cite: Str-KDEL_SBP-mCherry-WNT3A was a gift from David Virshup (Addgene plasmid # 108345 ; http://n2t.net/addgene:108345 ; RRID:Addgene_108345)
