[The description below was written by a language model from this plasmid's Addgene catalogue record and pLannotate feature annotations shown in this document.]
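Description:
Str-KDEL_SBP-mCherry-WNT3A is a bicistronic mammalian expression plasmid built on the pIRESneo3 backbone for the RUSH (retention using selective hooks) system, designed to synchronize the release of human WNT3A from the endoplasmic reticulum. It is propagated in E. coli through a high-copy ColE1/pUC-type origin with ampicillin selection (AmpR under its own bla promoter). No neomycin resistance cassette appears in the feature table, consistent with the reporter cistron occupying the position downstream of the IRES. The record lists only mCherry fluorescence as a marker in mammalian cells.

A single CMV enhancer/promoter drives one transcript that carries both RUSH components and ends at an SV40 polyadenylation signal. The first cistron encodes the "hook": a streptavidin core preceded by a short segment annotated as a STIM1 fragment, presumably supplying the signal peptide. According to the construct name it carries a KDEL ER-retention motif, although KDEL is not annotated separately. A chimeric intron and an EMCV IRES follow, allowing translation of the second cistron, the "reporter": an IL-2 signal sequence, a streptavidin-binding peptide (SBP, listed in the catalogue fields but not annotated in the table), mCherry, and WNT3A, annotated as a fragment of about 1 kb, which would fit its native signal peptide having been replaced.

In cells, the luminal streptavidin-KDEL hook binds the SBP tag and holds the fusion protein in the ER. Adding biotin competes for streptavidin and releases the SBP-mCherry-WNT3A cargo as a synchronized wave. Its progress through the secretory pathway can then be followed by live red fluorescence imaging, which is the use stated in the record.
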