Features (pLannotate 1.2.2; 22 found; start..end, strand, type, name):
     28..80      -  misc_feature   bom (fragment): basis of mobility region from pBR322
    235..614     +  enhancer       CMV enhancer: human cytomegalovirus immediate early enhancer
    615..818     +  promoter       CMV promoter: human cytomegalovirus (CMV) immediate early promoter
    814..847     +  LTR            5' LTR (truncated) (fragment): truncated 5' long terminal repeat (LTR) from HIV-1
    863..881     +  promoter       T7 promoter: promoter for bacteriophage T7 RNA polymerase
    954..1067    +  CDS            STIM1 (fragment): STIM1_HUMAN - Also known as GOK From Homo sapiens (Human).
   1053..1553    +  CDS            SAV_STRAV (fragment): Experimental evidence at protein level: Swiss-Prot protein existence level 1. The biological function of streptavidin is not known. Forms a strong non-covalent specific complex with biotin (one molecule of biotin per subunit of streptavidin). From Streptomyces avidinii.
   1646..1875    +  intron         chimeric intron: chimera between introns from adenovirus and immunoglobulin heavy chain genes
   2058..2520    +  misc_feature   IRES: internal ribosome entry site (IRES) of the encephalomyocarditis virus (EMCV)
   2547..2605    +  sig_peptide    IL-2 signal sequence: human interleukin-2 signal sequence
   2727..3431    +  CDS            mCherry: mCherry is a basic (constitutively fluorescent) red fluorescent protein published in 2004, derived from Discosoma sp.. It is reported to be a very rapidly-maturing monomer with low acid sensitivity.
   3441..4439    +  CDS            WNT3A (fragment): WNT3A_HUMAN - Experimental evidence at protein level: Swiss-Prot protein existence level 1. Ligand for members of the frizzled family of seven transmembrane receptors (Probable). Functions in the canonical Wnt signaling pathway that results in activation of transcription factors of the TCF/LEF family (PubMed:20093360, PubMed:21244856, PubMed:24841207, PubMed:26902720). Required for normal embryonic mesoderm development and formation of caudal somites. Required for normal morphogenesis of the developing neural tube (By similarity). Mediates self-renewal of the stem cells at the bottom on intest
   4462..4546    +  CDS            large T antigen (fragment): large T antigen from SV40 (simian virus 40)
   4569..4690    +  polyA_signal   SV40 poly(A) signal: SV40 polyadenylation signal
   4701..4752    +  polyA_signal   SV40 poly(A) signal (fragment): SV40 polyadenylation signal
   4816..4832    -  protein_bind   lac operator: The lac repressor binds to the lac operator to inhibit transcription in E. coli. This inhibition can be relieved by adding lactose or isopropyl-β-D-thiogalactopyranoside (IPTG). lac repressor encoded by lacI
   4840..4870    -  promoter       lac promoter: promoter for the E. coli lac operon
   4885..4906    -  protein_bind   CAP binding site: CAP binding activates transcription in the presence of cAMP. E. coli catabolite activator protein
   4919..5011    -  CDS            lacI (fragment): lac repressor; lacI; The lac repressor binds to the lac operator to inhibit transcription in E. coli. This inhibition can be relieved by adding lactose or isopropyl-β-D-thiogalactopyranoside (IPTG).
   5194..5782    -  rep_origin     ori: high-copy-number ColE1/pMB1/pBR322/pUC origin of replication
   5953..6813    -  CDS            AmpR: β-lactamase; bla; confers resistance to ampicillin, carbenicillin, and related antibiotics
   6814..6918    -  promoter       AmpR promoter: bla
>Addgene plasmid #108345 | Str-KDEL_SBP-mCherry-WNT3A | addgene full sequence | sequence record 233770 | Addgene NGS Result
GACGGATCGGGAGATCTCCCGATCCCCTATGGTGCACTCTCAGTACAATCTGCTCTGATGCCGCATAGTT
AAGCCAGTATCTGCTCCCTGCTTGTGTGTTGGAGGTCGCTGAGTAGTGCGCGAGCAAAATTTAAGCTACA
ACAAGGCAAGGCTTGACCGACAATTGCATGAAGAATCTGCTTAGGGTTAGGCGTTTTGCGCTGCTTCGCG
ATGTACGGGCCAGATATACGCGTTGACATTGATTATTGACTAGTTATTAATAGTAATCAATTACGGGGTC
ATTAGTTCATAGCCCATATATGGAGTTCCGCGTTACATAACTTACGGTAAATGGCCCGCCTGGCTGACCG
CCCAACGACCCCCGCCCATTGACGTCAATAATGACGTATGTTCCCATAGTAACGCCAATAGGGACTTTCC
ATTGACGTCAATGGGTGGAGTATTTACGGTAAACTGCCCACTTGGCAGTACATCAAGTGTATCATATGCC
AAGTACGCCCCCTATTGACGTCAATGACGGTAAATGGCCCGCCTGGCATTATGCCCAGTACATGACCTTA
TGGGACTTTCCTACTTGGCAGTACATCTACGTATTAGTCATCGCTATTACCATGGTGATGCGGTTTTGGC
AGTACATCAATGGGCGTGGATAGCGGTTTGACTCACGGGGATTTCCAAGTCTCCACCCCATTGACGTCAA
TGGGAGTTTGTTTTGGCACCAAAATCAACGGGACTTTCCAAAATGTCGTAACAACTCCGCCCCATTGACG
CAAATGGGCGGTAGGCGTGTACGGTGGGAGGTCTATATAAGCAGAGCTCTCTGGCTAACTAGAGAACCCA
CTGCTTACTGGCTTATCGAAATTAATACGACTCACTATAGGGAGACCCAAGCTTGGTACCGAGCTCGGAT
CGATATCTGCGGCCTAGCTAGCGCTTAAGGCCTGTTAACCGGTATGGATGTATGCGTCCGTCTTGCCCTG
TGGCTCCTCTGGGGACTCCTCCTGCACCAGGGCCAGAGCCTCAGCCATAGTCACAGTGAGAAGGCGACAG
GAACCAGCTCGGGCGCCGGTTTAAACGACCCTAGCAAAGACTCAAAAGCTCAGGTGTCCGCTGCCGAGGC
TGGCATTACTGGAACATGGTACAATCAGCTCGGGAGCACCTTTATTGTGACTGCTGGAGCCGATGGAGCC
CTCACCGGAACATACGAATCTGCTGTGGGAAACGCCGAATCACGGTACGTCCTCACTGGCCGATACGATA
GTGCCCCTGCCACCGACGGATCTGGGACTGCCCTGGGATGGACTGTCGCTTGGAAAAACAACTACCGGAA
TGCTCATTCTGCCACAACATGGAGTGGACAGTACGTGGGAGGCGCTGAGGCTAGAATCAATACACAGTGG
CTGCTCACATCTGGCACAACCGAGGCAAATGCTTGGAAATCCACCCTGGTGGGACATGACACATTCACCA
AAGTGAAACCCTCCGCCGCTTCAATCGATGCCGCCAAAAAAGCCGGAGTCAACAACGGCAATCCTCTGGA
TGCCGTCCAGCAGCTCGGACCGAAAGATGAACTGTGAGCGGCCGCATAGATAACTGATCCAGTGTGCTGG
AATTAATTCGCTGTCTGCGAGGGCCAGCTGTTGGGGTGAGTACTCCCTCTCAAAAGCGGGCATGACTTCT
GCGCTAAGATTGTCAGTTTCCAAAAACGAGGAGGATTTGATATTCACCTGGCCCGCGGTGATGCCTTTGA
GGGTGGCCGCGTCCATCTGGTCAGAAAAGACAATCTTTTTGTTGTCAAGCTTGAGGTGTGGCAGGCTTGA
GATCTGGCCATACACTTGAGTGACAATGACATCCACTTTGCCTTTCTCTCCACAGGTGTCCACTCCCAGG
TCCAACTGCAGGTCGAGCATGCATCTAGGGCGGCCAATTCCGCCCCTCTCCCCCCCCCCCTCTCCCTCCC
CCCCCCCTAACGTTACTGGCCGAAGCCGCTTGGAATAAGGCCGGTGTGCGTTTGTCTATATGTTATTTTC
CACCATATTGCCGTCTTTTGGCAATGTGAGGGCCCGGAAACCTGGCCCTGTCTTCTTGACGAGCATTCCT
AGGGGTCTTTCCCCTCTCGCCAAAGGAATGCAAGGTCTGTTGAATGTCGTGAAGGAAGCAGTTCCTCTGG
AAGCTTCTTGAAGACAAACAACGTCTGTAGCGACCCTTTGCAGGCAGCGGAACCCCCCACCTGGCGACAG
GTGCCTCTGCGGCCAAAAGCCACGTGTATAAGATACACCTGCAAAGGCGGCACAACCCCAGTGCCACGTT
GTGAGTTGGATAGTTGTGGAAAGAGTCAAATGGCTCTCCTCAAGCGTATTCAACAAGGGGCTGAAGGATG
CCCAGAAGGTACCCCATTGTATGGGATCTGATCTGGGGCCTCGGTGCACATGCTTTACATGTGTTTAGTC
GAGGTTAAAAAAACGTCTAGGCCCCCCGAACCACGGGGACGTGGTTTTCCTTTGAAAAACACGATGATAA
GCTTGCCACAACCCGGGAGGCGCGCCATGTACAGGATGCAACTCCTGTCTTGCATTGCACTAAGTCTTGC
ACTTGTCACGAATTCCGACGAGAAGACCACTGGTTGGCGAGGTGGACACGTTGTTGAAGGACTGGCTGGG
GAACTTGAACAACTTCGTGCACGACTGGAGCATCACCCACAAGGTCAACGTGAACCACCTGCAGGTGTGA
GCAAGGGCGAGGAGGATAACATGGCCATCATCAAGGAGTTCATGCGCTTCAAGGTGCACATGGAGGGCTC
CGTGAACGGCCACGAGTTCGAGATCGAGGGCGAGGGCGAGGGCCGCCCCTACGAGGGCACCCAGACCGCC
AAGCTGAAGGTGACCAAGGGTGGCCCCCTGCCCTTCGCCTGGGACATCCTGTCCCCTCAGTTCATGTACG
GCTCCAAGGCCTACGTGAAGCACCCCGCCGACATCCCCGACTACTTGAAGCTGTCCTTCCCCGAGGGCTT
CAAGTGGGAGCGCGTGATGAACTTCGAGGACGGCGGCGTGGTGACCGTGACCCAGGACTCCTCCCTACAG
GACGGCGAGTTCATCTACAAGGTGAAGCTGCGCGGCACCAACTTCCCCTCCGACGGCCCCGTAATGCAGA
AGAAGACCATGGGCTGGGAGGCCTCCTCCGAGCGGATGTACCCCGAGGACGGCGCCCTGAAGGGCGAGAT
CAAGCAGAGGCTGAAGCTGAAGGACGGCGGCCACTACGACGCTGAGGTCAAGACCACCTACAAGGCCAAG
AAGCCCGTGCAGCTGCCCGGCGCCTACAACGTCAACATCAAGTTGGACATCACCTCCCACAACGAGGACT
ACACCATCGTGGAACAGTACGAACGCGCCGAGGGCCGCCACTCCACCGGCGGCATGGACGAGCTGTACAA
GGGCCGGCCATACCCGATCTGGTGGTCGCTGGCTGTTGGGCCACAGTATTCCTCCCTGGGCTCGCAGCCC
ATCCTGTGTGCCAGCATCCCGGGCCTGGTCCCCAAGCAGCTCCGCTTCTGCAGGAACTACGTGGAGATCA
TGCCCAGCGTGGCCGAGGGCATCAAGATTGGCATCCAGGAGTGCCAGCACCAGTTCCGCGGCCGCCGGTG
GAACTGCACCACCGTCCACGACAGCCTGGCCATCTTCGGGCCCGTGCTGGACAAAGCTACCAGGGAGTCG
GCCTTTGTCCACGCCATTGCCTCAGCCGGTGTGGCCTTTGCAGTGACACGCTCATGTGCAGAAGGCACGG
CCGCCATCTGTGGCTGCAGCAGCCGCCACCAGGGCTCACCAGGCAAGGGCTGGAAGTGGGGTGGCTGTAG
CGAGGACATCGAGTTTGGTGGGATGGTGTCTCGGGAGTTCGCCGACGCCCGGGAGAACCGGCCAGATGCC
CGCTCAGCCATGAACCGCCACAACAACGAGGCTGGGCGCCAGGCCATCGCCAGCCACATGCACCTCAAGT
GCAAGTGCCACGGGCTGTCGGGCAGCTGCGAGGTGAAGACATGCTGGTGGTCGCAACCCGACTTCCGCGC
CATCGGTGACTTCCTCAAGGACAAGTACGACAGCGCCTCGGAGATGGTGGTGGAGAAGCACCGGGAGTCC
CGCGGCTGGGTGGAGACCCTGCGGCCGCGCTACACCTACTTCAAGGTGCCCACGGAGCGCGACCTGGTCT
ACTACGAGGCCTCGCCCAACTTCTGCGAGCCCAACCCTGAGACGGGCTCCTTCGGCACGCGCGACCGCAC
CTGCAATGTCAGCTCGCACGGCATCGACGGCTGCGACCTGCTGTGCTGCGGCCGCGGCCACAACGCGCGA
GCGGAGCGGCGCCGGGAGAAGTGCCGCTGCGTGTTCCACTGGTGCTGCTACGTCAGCTGCCAGGAGTGCA
CGCGCGTCTACGACGTGCACACCTGCAAGTAGTTAATTAACTCTAGATAACTGATCATAATCAGCCATAC
CACATTTGTAGAGGTTTTACTTGCTTTAAAAAACCTCCCACACCTCCCCCTGAACCTGAAACATAAAATG
AATGCAATTGTTGTTGTTAACTTGTTTATTGCAGCTTATAATGGTTACAAATAAAGCAATAGCATCACAA
ATTTCACAAATAAAGCATTTTTTTCACTGCATTCTAGTTGTGGTTTGTCCAAACTCATCAATGTATCTTA
ACGCGTCGAGTGCATTCTAGTTGTGGTTTGTCCAAACTCATCAATGTATCTTATCATGTCTGTATACCGT
CGACCTCTAGCTAGAGCTTGGCGTAATCATGGTCATAGCTGTTTCCTGTGTGAAATTGTTATCCGCTCAC
AATTCCACACAACATACGAGCCGGAAGCATAAAGTGTAAAGCCTGGGGTGCCTAATGAGTGAGCTAACTC
ACATTAATTGCGTTGCGCTCACTGCCCGCTTTCCAGTCGGGAAACCTGTCGTGCCAGCTGCATTAATGAA
TCGGCCAACGCGCGGGGAGAGGCGGTTTGCGTATTGGGCGCTCTTCCGCTTCCTCGCTCACTGACTCGCT
GCGCTCGGTCGTTCGGCTGCGGCGAGCGGTATCAGCTCACTCAAAGGCGGTAATACGGTTATCCACAGAA
TCAGGGGATAACGCAGGAAAGAACATGTGAGCAAAAGGCCAGCAAAAGGCCAGGAACCGTAAAAAGGCCG
CGTTGCTGGCGTTTTTCCATAGGCTCCGCCCCCCTGACGAGCATCACAAAAATCGACGCTCAAGTCAGAG
GTGGCGAAACCCGACAGGACTATAAAGATACCAGGCGTTTCCCCCTGGAAGCTCCCTCGTGCGCTCTCCT
GTTCCGACCCTGCCGCTTACCGGATACCTGTCCGCCTTTCTCCCTTCGGGAAGCGTGGCGCTTTCTCATA
GCTCACGCTGTAGGTATCTCAGTTCGGTGTAGGTCGTTCGCTCCAAGCTGGGCTGTGTGCACGAACCCCC
CGTTCAGCCCGACCGCTGCGCCTTATCCGGTAACTATCGTCTTGAGTCCAACCCGGTAAGACACGACTTA
TCGCCACTGGCAGCAGCCACTGGTAACAGGATTAGCAGAGCGAGGTATGTAGGCGGTGCTACAGAGTTCT
TGAAGTGGTGGCCTAACTACGGCTACACTAGAAGAACAGTATTTGGTATCTGCGCTCTGCTGAAGCCAGT
TACCTTCGGAAAAAGAGTTGGTAGCTCTTGATCCGGCAAACAAACCACCGCTGGTAGCGGTGGTTTTTTT
GTTTGCAAGCAGCAGATTACGCGCAGAAAAAAAGGATCTCAAGAAGATCCTTTGATCTTTTCTACGGGGT
CTGACGCTCAGTGGAACGAAAACTCACGTTAAGGGATTTTGGTCATGAGATTATCAAAAAGGATCTTCAC
CTAGATCCTTTTAAATTAAAAATGAAGTTTTAAATCAATCTAAAGTATATATGAGTAAACTTGGTCTGAC
AGTTACCAATGCTTAATCAGTGAGGCACCTATCTCAGCGATCTGTCTATTTCGTTCATCCATAGTTGCCT
GACTCCCCGTCGTGTAGATAACTACGATACGGGAGGGCTTACCATCTGGCCCCAGTGCTGCAATGATACC
GCGAGACCCACGCTCACCGGCTCCAGATTTATCAGCAATAAACCAGCCAGCCGGAAGGGCCGAGCGCAGA
AGTGGTCCTGCAACTTTATCCGCCTCCATCCAGTCTATTAATTGTTGCCGGGAAGCTAGAGTAAGTAGTT
CGCCAGTTAATAGTTTGCGCAACGTTGTTGCCATTGCTACAGGCATCGTGGTGTCACGCTCGTCGTTTGG
TATGGCTTCATTCAGCTCCGGTTCCCAACGATCAAGGCGAGTTACATGATCCCCCATGTTGTGCAAAAAA
GCGGTTAGCTCCTTCGGTCCTCCGATCGTTGTCAGAAGTAAGTTGGCCGCAGTGTTATCACTCATGGTTA
TGGCAGCACTGCATAATTCTCTTACTGTCATGCCATCCGTAAGATGCTTTTCTGTGACTGGTGAGTACTC
AACCAAGTCATTCTGAGAATAGTGTATGCGGCGACCGAGTTGCTCTTGCCCGGCGTCAATACGGGATAAT
ACCGCGCCACATAGCAGAACTTTAAAAGTGCTCATCATTGGAAAACGTTCTTCGGGGCGAAAACTCTCAA
GGATCTTACCGCTGTTGAGATCCAGTTCGATGTAACCCACTCGTGCACCCAACTGATCTTCAGCATCTTT
TACTTTCACCAGCGTTTCTGGGTGAGCAAAAACAGGAAGGCAAAATGCCGCAAAAAAGGGAATAAGGGCG
ACACGGAAATGTTGAATACTCATACTCTTCCTTTTTCAATATTATTGAAGCATTTATCAGGGTTATTGTC
TCATGAGCGGATACATATTTGAATGTATTTAGAAAAATAAACAAATAGGGGTTCCGCGCACATTTCCCCG
AAAAGTGCCACCTGACGTC
